>Addgene plasmid #22096 | 3CB1/cSprouty2 | addgene partial sequence | sequence record 27868 | 22096 with T3
CCGCGGTGGCGGCCGCTCTAGAACTAGTGGATCCCCCGGGCTGCAGGAATTCGGCACGAGGAGCAGTAAT
TCCTCTGAACAAAGACTTCTAGGATCATCTTCAGGGCCAGTTGCTGACGGGATAGTCCGCATGCAGCCCA
AGTCTGAGCTCAAGTCAAGCGAGCTGAAGCCGCTGAGCAAAGAAGACTTGGGAGCACACAGCTACAGGTG
TGAGGACTGTGGGAAGTGCAAGTGCAAGGAGTGCACGTATCCAAGGACCCTCCCATCGTGTTGGATCTGT
GACAAACAGTGTCTTTGCTCAGCCCAAAACGTGGTCGATTACGGGACTTGTGTCTGCTGTGTGAAGGGCC
TCTTCTATCACTGCTCCAACGATGATGAGGACAACTGCGCTGACAACCCCTGCTCTTGCAGTCAGTCGCA
CTGCTGCACTAGGTGGTCAGCCATGGGTGTGGTGTCCCTCTTCCTGCCTTGCTTGTGGTGTTACCTGCCA
GCCAAGGGTTGCCTTAAGTTGTGCCAGGGCTGTTACGACCGGGTCAATCGGCCTGGGTGCCGCTGTAAAC
ACTCCAACACGGTTTGCTGCAAAGTTCCCAGTGTCCCCCCCAGGAACTTTGAAAAGCCAACATAGCATCA
CTAATCAGAAATAATCGAGTAATAAGGATTATTTTAACATATATGCAACCAACTAAGCAGCTATGGTCTT
GGCACTGTAGTAGAAAGGGTTGGGGGTACACTTTGCTGTTTGCAGTGACACGCTTTTCTCTGTGTGCCAT
CTTAATT
