[The description below was written by a language model from this plasmid's Addgene catalogue record.]
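Description:
3CB1/cSprouty2 is a bacterial cloning plasmid built on the pBluescript SK phagemid backbone (about 3 kb), carrying a roughly 1.4 kb chicken (Gallus gallus) Sprouty2 (SPRY2) cDNA. It is maintained as a high-copy plasmid in E. coli under ampicillin selection. No feature table accompanies the record, so the backbone elements can only be inferred from what is standard for pBluescript. These are a pUC-type origin, the AmpR gene, an f1 origin, and a polylinker flanked by opposing T3 and T7 phage promoters, which matches the T3 and T7 sequencing primers listed for the insert.

The insert was recovered from a chick embryonic brain cDNA library made in Lambda Zap and sits between EcoRI (5′) and XhoI (3′) sites, both of which remain intact. The depositor calls it a partial cDNA clone but states that it includes the entire coding region along with 3′ UTR sequence. There is no eukaryotic promoter, tag or reporter recorded, so the plasmid is not an expression vector for animal cells. It serves as a template for in vitro transcription. According to the depositor's comments, cutting at the EcoRI site at the 5′ end of the insert and transcribing from the T7 promoter produces an antisense run-off transcript of about 1.4 kb.

Such a riboprobe is used to detect Sprouty2 mRNA by in situ hybridization in chick embryos. That use fits the associated study, which examined the induction of vertebrate Sprouty genes by FGF signaling. The clone can also act as a source of the chicken Sprouty2 coding sequence for subcloning.
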