Addgene plasmid #22096: 3CB1/cSprouty2
Depositing lab: Gail Martin. Depositing organization: University of California, San Francisco (UCSF). Publication: Vertebrate Sprouty genes are induced by FGF signaling and can cause chondrodysplasia when overexpressed. Minowada G, Jarvis LA, Chi CL, Neubuser A, Sun X, Hacohen N, Krasnow MA, Martin GR. Development. 1999 Oct . 126(20):4465-75. PubMed 10498682.
Backbone
  Vector backbone: pBluescript SK
  Backbone manufacturer: Stratagene
  Backbone size w/o insert (bp): 3000
  Vector type: Bacterial
Growth in bacteria
  Bacterial resistance: Ampicillin, 100 μg/mL
  Growth temperature: 37°C
  Growth strain: DH5alpha
  Copy number: High Copy
Gene/Insert
  Gene/Insert name: Sprouty 2
  Species: G. gallus (chicken)
  Insert size (bp): 1400
  Entrez Gene: SPRY2
  Cloning method: Restriction Enzyme; 5′ cloning site EcoRI (not destroyed); 3′ cloning site XhoI (not destroyed)
  Sequencing primers: 5′ T3; 3′ T7
Terms and licenses: Academic/Nonprofit Terms; Industry Terms: Not Available to Industry
Depositor comments: Partial chicken Sprouty2 cDNA clone was isolated from a chick embryonic brain cDNA library (Lambda Zap). The entire coding region and 3' UTR sequences are included. For antisense probe, linearize the plasmid with EcoRI and use T7 Polymerase. The transcript should be approximately 1.4kb.
How to cite: 3CB1/cSprouty2 was a gift from Gail Martin (Addgene plasmid # 22096 ; http://n2t.net/addgene:22096 ; RRID:Addgene_22096)
